>Addgene plasmid #183256 | pQE80L Hu IL-15-His tag | addgene full sequence | sequence record 369718 | Addgene NGS Result
GATCCAATTGGGTGAACGTGATTTCCGACTTGAAAAAAATCGAGGACCTGATCCAATCTATGCACATAGA
CGCTACCCTCTACACGGAATCAGATGTGCATCCATCCTGTAAAGTGACAGCGATGAAGTGCTTCCTCTTG
GAACTTCAAGTCATAAGCCTGGAATCTGGTGATGCAAGTATACATGATACTGTCGAAAATCTGATTATAC
TCGCCAATAACTCTTTGAGTAGTAATGGTAATGTTACCGAGTCTGGCTGTAAAGAATGTGAGGAACTCGA
GGAAAAGAATATTAAAGAATTTTTGCAGAGCTTCGTGCATATAGTTCAGATGTTCATCAATACCAGCTAA
GCTTAATTAGCTGAGCTTGGACTCCTGTTGATAGATCCAGTAATGACCTCAGAACTCCATCTGGATTTGT
TCAGAACGCTCGGTTGCCGCCGGGCGTTTTTTATTGGTGAGAATCCAAGCTAGCTTGGCGAGATTTTCAG
GAGCTAAGGAAGCTAAAATGGAGAAAAAAATCACTGGATATACCACCGTTGATATATCCCAATGGCATCG
TAAAGAACATTTTGAGGCATTTCAGTCAGTTGCTCAATGTACCTATAACCAGACCGTTCAGCTGGATATT
ACGGCCTTTTTAAAGACCGTAAAGAAAAATAAGCACAAGTTTTATCCGGCCTTTATTCACATTCTTGCCC
GCCTGATGAATGCTCATCCGGAATTTCGTATGGCAATGAAAGACGGTGAGCTGGTGATATGGGATAGTGT
TCACCCTTGTTACACCGTTTTCCATGAGCAAACTGAAACGTTTTCATCGCTCTGGAGTGAATACCACGAC
GATTTCCGGCAGTTTCTACACATATATTCGCAAGATGTGGCGTGTTACGGTGAAAACCTGGCCTATTTCC
CTAAAGGGTTTATTGAGAATATGTTTTTCGTCTCAGCCAATCCCTGGGTGAGTTTCACCAGTTTTGATTT
AAACGTGGCCAATATGGACAACTTCTTCGCCCCCGTTTTCACCATGGGCAAATATTATACGCAAGGCGAC
AAGGTGCTGATGCCGCTGGCGATTCAGGTTCATCATGCCGTTTGTGATGGCTTCCATGTCGGCAGAATGC
TTAATGAATTACAACAGTACTGCGATGAGTGGCAGGGCGGGGCGTAATTTTTTTAAGGCAGTTATTGGTG
CCCTTAAACGCCTGGGGTAATGACTCTCTAGCTTGAGGCATCAAATAAAACGAAAGGCTCAGTCGAAAGA
CTGGGCCTTTCGTTTTATCTGTTGTTTGTCGGTGAACGCTCTCCTGAGTAGGACAAATCCGCCCTCTAGA
TTACGTGCAGTCGATGATAAGCTGTCAAACATGAGAATTGTGCCTAATGAGTGAGCTAACTTACATTAAT
TGCGTTGCGCTCACTGCCCGCTTTCCAGTCGGGAAACCTGTCGTGCCAGCTGCATTAATGAATCGGCCAA
CGCGCGGGGAGAGGCGGTTTGCGTATTGGGCGCCAGGGTGGTTTTTCTTTTCACCAGTGAGACGGGCAAC
AGCTGATTGCCCTTCACCGCCTGGCCCTGAGAGAGTTGCAGCAAGCGGTCCACGCTGGTTTGCCCCAGCA
GGCGAAAATCCTGTTTGATGGTGGTTAACGGCGGGATATAACATGAGCTGTCTTCGGTATCGTCGTATCC
CACTACCGAGATATCCGCACCAACGCGCAGCCCGGACTCGGTAATGGCGCGCATTGCGCCCAGCGCCATC
TGATCGTTGGCAACCAGCATCGCAGTGGGAACGATGCCCTCATTCAGCATTTGCATGGTTTGTTGAAAAC
CGGACATGGCACTCCAGTCGCCTTCCCGTTCCGCTATCGGCTGAATTTGATTGCGAGTGAGATATTTATG
CCAGCCAGCCAGACGCAGACGCGCCGAGACAGAACTTAATGGGCCCGCTAACAGCGCGATTTGCTGGTGA
CCCAATGCGACCAGATGCTCCACGCCCAGTCGCGTACCGTCTTCATGGGAGAAAATAATACTGTTGATGG
GTGTCTGGTCAGAGACATCAAGAAATAACGCCGGAACATTAGTGCAGGCAGCTTCCACAGCAATGGCATC
CTGGTCATCCAGCGGATAGTTAATGATCAGCCCACTGACGCGTTGCGCGAGAAGATTGTGCACCGCCGCT
TTACAGGCTTCGACGCCGCTTCGTTCTACCATCGACACCACCACGCTGGCACCCAGTTGATCGGCGCGAG
ATTTAATCGCCGCGACAATTTGCGACGGCGCGTGCAGGGCCAGACTGGAGGTGGCAACGCCAATCAGCAA
CGACTGTTTGCCCGCCAGTTGTTGTGCCACGCGGTTGGGAATGTAATTCAGCTCCGCCATCGCCGCTTCC
ACTTTTTCCCGCGTTTTCGCAGAAACGTGGCTGGCCTGGTTCACCACGCGGGAAACGGTCTGATAAGAGA
CACCGGCATACTCTGCGACATCGTATAACGTTACTGGTTTCACATTCACCACCCTGAATTGACTCTCTTC
CGGGCGCTATCATGCCATACCGCGAAAGGTTTTGCACCATTCGATGGTGTCGGAATTTCGGGCAGCGTTG
GGTCCTGGCCACGGGTGCGCATGATCTAGAGCTGCCTCGCGCGTTTCGGTGATGACGGTGAAAACCTCTG
ACACATGCAGCTCCCGGAGACGGTCACAGCTTGTCTGTAAGCGGATGCCGGGAGCAGACAAGCCCGTCAG
GGCGCGTCAGCGGGTGTTGGCGGGTGTCGGGGCGCAGCCATGACCCAGTCACGTAGCGATAGCGGAGTGT
ATACTGGCTTAACTATGCGGCATCAGAGCAGATTGTACTGAGAGTGCACCATATGCGGTGTGAAATACCG
CACAGATGCGTAAGGAGAAAATACCGCATCAGGCGCTCTTCCGCTTCCTCGCTCACTGACTCGCTGCGCT
CGGTCGTTCGGCTGCGGCGAGCGGTATCAGCTCACTCAAAGGCGGTAATACGGTTATCCACAGAATCAGG
GGATAACGCAGGAAAGAACATGTGAGCAAAAGGCCAGCAAAAGGCCAGGAACCGTAAAAAGGCCGCGTTG
CTGGCGTTTTTCCATAGGCTCCGCCCCCCTGACGAGCATCACAAAAATCGACGCTCAAGTCAGAGGTGGC
GAAACCCGACAGGACTATAAAGATACCAGGCGTTTCCCCCTGGAAGCTCCCTCGTGCGCTCTCCTGTTCC
GACCCTGCCGCTTACCGGATACCTGTCCGCCTTTCTCCCTTCGGGAAGCGTGGCGCTTTCTCATAGCTCA
CGCTGTAGGTATCTCAGTTCGGTGTAGGTCGTTCGCTCCAAGCTGGGCTGTGTGCACGAACCCCCCGTTC
AGCCCGACCGCTGCGCCTTATCCGGTAACTATCGTCTTGAGTCCAACCCGGTAAGACACGACTTATCGCC
ACTGGCAGCAGCCACTGGTAACAGGATTAGCAGAGCGAGGTATGTAGGCGGTGCTACAGAGTTCTTGAAG
TGGTGGCCTAACTACGGCTACACTAGAAGGACAGTATTTGGTATCTGCGCTCTGCTGAAGCCAGTTACCT
TCGGAAAAAGAGTTGGTAGCTCTTGATCCGGCAAACAAACCACCGCTGGTAGCGGTGGTTTTTTTGTTTG
CAAGCAGCAGATTACGCGCAGAAAAAAAGGATCTCAAGAAGATCCTTTGATCTTTTCTACGGGGTCTGAC
GCTCAGTGGAACGAAAACTCACGTTAAGGGATTTTGGTCATGAGATTATCAAAAAGGATCTTCACCTAGA
TCCTTTTAAATTAAAAATGAAGTTTTAAATCAATCTAAAGTATATATGAGTAAACTTGGTCTGACAGTTA
CCAATGCTTAATCAGTGAGGCACCTATCTCAGCGATCTGTCTATTTCGTTCATCCATAGTTGCCTGACTC
CCCGTCGTGTAGATAACTACGATACGGGAGGGCTTACCATCTGGCCCCAGTGCTGCAATGATACCGCGAG
ACCCACGCTCACCGGCTCCAGATTTATCAGCAATAAACCAGCCAGCCGGAAGGGCCGAGCGCAGAAGTGG
TCCTGCAACTTTATCCGCCTCCATCCAGTCTATTAATTGTTGCCGGGAAGCTAGAGTAAGTAGTTCGCCA
GTTAATAGTTTGCGCAACGTTGTTGCCATTGCTACAGGCATCGTGGTGTCACGCTCGTCGTTTGGTATGG
CTTCATTCAGCTCCGGTTCCCAACGATCAAGGCGAGTTACATGATCCCCCATGTTGTGCAAAAAAGCGGT
TAGCTCCTTCGGTCCTCCGATCGTTGTCAGAAGTAAGTTGGCCGCAGTGTTATCACTCATGGTTATGGCA
GCACTGCATAATTCTCTTACTGTCATGCCATCCGTAAGATGCTTTTCTGTGACTGGTGAGTACTCAACCA
AGTCATTCTGAGAATAGTGTATGCGGCGACCGAGTTGCTCTTGCCCGGCGTCAATACGGGATAATACCGC
GCCACATAGCAGAACTTTAAAAGTGCTCATCATTGGAAAACGTTCTTCGGGGCGAAAACTCTCAAGGATC
TTACCGCTGTTGAGATCCAGTTCGATGTAACCCACTCGTGCACCCAACTGATCTTCAGCATCTTTTACTT
TCACCAGCGTTTCTGGGTGAGCAAAAACAGGAAGGCAAAATGCCGCAAAAAAGGGAATAAGGGCGACACG
GAAATGTTGAATACTCATACTCTTCCTTTTTCAATATTATTGAAGCATTTATCAGGGTTATTGTCTCATG
AGCGGATACATATTTGAATGTATTTAGAAAAATAAACAAATAGGGGTTCCGCGCACATTTCCCCGAAAAG
TGCCACCTGACGTCTAAGAAACCATTATTATCATGACATTAACCTATAAAAATAGGCGTATCACGAGGCC
CTTTCGTCTTCACCTCGAGAAATCATAAAAAATTTATTTGCTTTGTGAGCGGATAACAATTATAATAGAT
TCAATTGTGAGCGGATAACAATTTCACACAGAATTCATTAAAGAGGAGAAATTAACTATGAGAGGATCGC
ATCACCATCACCATCACG
Features (pLannotate 1.2.2; 17 found; start..end, strand, type, name):
      3..347     +  CDS            IL15 (fragment): IL15_HUMAN - Experimental evidence at protein level: Swiss-Prot protein existence level 1. Cytokine that stimulates the proliferation of T-lymphocytes (PubMed:8178155). Stimulation by IL15 requires interaction of IL15 with components of the IL2 receptor, including IL2RB and probably IL2RG but not IL2RA (PubMed:8178155). In neutrophils, stimulates phagocytosis probably by signaling through the IL15 receptor, composed of the subunits IL15RA, IL2RB and IL2RG, which results in kinase SYK activation (PubMed:15123770). From Homo sapiens (Human).
    370..464     +  terminator     lambda t0 terminator: transcription terminator from phage lambda
    479..507     +  promoter       cat promoter (fragment): promoter of the E. coli cat gene encoding chloramphenicol acetyltransferase
    508..1164    +  CDS            cat: CAT_ECOLX - Experimental evidence at protein level: Swiss-Prot protein existence level 1. This enzyme is an effector of chloramphenicol resistance in bacteria. From Escherichia coli. This protein is used as a marker in many commonly used cloning vectors, such as pACYC184.
   1232..1318    +  terminator     rrnB T1 terminator: Escherichia coli rrnB; transcription terminator T1 from the E. coli rrnB gene
   1341..1358    -  promoter       tet promoter (fragment): E. coli promoter for tetracycline efflux protein gene
   1377..1398    -  protein_bind   CAP binding site: CAP binding activates transcription in the presence of cAMP. E. coli catabolite activator protein
   1411..2493    -  CDS            lacI: lac repressor; lacI; The lac repressor binds to the lac operator to inhibit transcription in E. coli. This inhibition can be relieved by adding lactose or isopropyl-β-D-thiogalactopyranoside (IPTG).
   2494..2571    -  promoter       lacIq promoter: lacI (mutant); In the lacIq allele, a single base change in the promoter boosts expression of the lacI gene about 10-fold.
   2620..2661    +  CDS            rop (fragment): Rop protein, which maintains plasmids at low copy number; rop
   2763..2903    +  misc_feature   bom: basis of mobility region from pBR322
   3089..3677    -  rep_origin     ori: high-copy-number ColE1/pMB1/pBR322/pUC origin of replication
   3848..4708    -  CDS            AmpR: β-lactamase; bla; confers resistance to ampicillin, carbenicillin, and related antibiotics
   4709..4813    -  promoter       AmpR promoter: bla
   4923..4967    +  promoter       T5 promoter: bacteriophage T5 promoter for E. coli RNA polymerase, with embedded lac operator
   4975..4991    +  protein_bind   lac operator: The lac repressor binds to the lac operator to inhibit transcription in E. coli. This inhibition can be relieved by adding lactose or isopropyl-β-D-thiogalactopyranoside (IPTG). lac repressor encoded by lacI
   5040..5057    +  CDS            7xHis (fragment): 6xHis affinity tag
