[The description below was written by a language model from this plasmid's Addgene catalogue record and pLannotate feature annotations shown in this document.]
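Description:
pQE80L Hu IL-15-His tag is a bacterial expression plasmid built on the pQE-80L backbone for producing human interleukin-15 (IL15) as a histidine-tagged recombinant protein in E. coli. It replicates from a high-copy ColE1/pMB1-type origin (a bom region and only a fragment of rop are also annotated) and is selected with ampicillin through the β-lactamase gene under its own promoter. A chloramphenicol acetyltransferase coding sequence is also annotated downstream of the expression cassette, preceded by only a fragment of the cat promoter. The record lists ampicillin as the only selection.

Expression is driven by the bacteriophage T5 promoter, which is recognised by the host E. coli RNA polymerase and carries an embedded lac operator, followed by a second lac operator. The plasmid supplies its own lac repressor from lacI under the stronger lacIq promoter, so the cassette is kept tightly repressed until induced with IPTG, without depending on a special host strain. In the circular map the His-tag coding sequence lies immediately after the promoter/operator region and directly upstream of the annotated IL15 fragment, which runs for about 345 nt and is followed by the lambda t0 terminator; an rrnB T1 terminator sits further downstream after cat. This layout agrees with the stated purpose of an N-terminal His tag, although the catalogue's tag field lists the 6xHis as C-terminal on the insert. The cloning sites used are not recorded.

According to the depositor comments, the protein is recovered from inclusion bodies, solubilised under denaturing conditions, captured on a nickel-chelate (NTA) column, depleted of endotoxin and refolded on the column. This makes the construct a source of purified recombinant human IL-15.
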