Addgene plasmid #183256: pQE80L Hu IL-15-His tag
Purpose: Bacterial expression of human IL-15 with N-terminal His tag
Depositing lab: Alexander McLellan. Depositing organization: University of Otago.
Backbone
  Vector backbone: pQE-80L
  Vector type: Bacterial Expression
Growth in bacteria
  Bacterial resistance: Ampicillin, 100 μg/mL
  Growth temperature: 37°C
  Growth strain: DH5alpha
  Copy number: High Copy
Gene/Insert
  Gene/Insert name: IL-15
  Species: H. sapiens (human)
  Entrez Gene: IL15 (a.k.a. IL-15)
  Tag / fusion protein: 6xHis (C terminal on insert)
  Cloning method: Restriction Enzyme; 5′ cloning site unknown (unknown if destroyed)
Terms and licenses: Academic/Nonprofit Terms; Industry Terms: Not Available to Industry
Depositor comments: Expression and inclusion body preparation was carried out essentially as described in Carmenate et al. (2013), except that the 6M guanidine solubilised IL-15 was applied directly to an NTA column at 1 column volume / minute. LPS was removed with 0.1% Triton X114 / TE washes following by further on-column re-folding with TE buffer. Reference: Carmenate T, Pacios A, Enamorado M, Moreno E, Garcia-Martinez K, Fuente D, and Leon K. Human IL-2 mutein with higher antitumor efficacy than wild type IL-2. J. Immunol. 2013; 190:6230-6238. doi.org/10.4049/jimmunol.1201895.
How to cite: pQE80L Hu IL-15-His tag was a gift from Alexander McLellan (Addgene plasmid # 183256 ; http://n2t.net/addgene:183256 ; RRID:Addgene_183256)
